>Addgene plasmid #222510 | pAAV-Hsyn-Sun1sfGFP | addgene full sequence | sequence record 441103 | Addgene NGS Result
GGCATCCCTGTGACCCCTCCCCAGTGCCTCTCCTGGCCCTGGAAGTTGCCACTCCAGTGCCCACCAGCCT
TGTCCTAATAAAATTAAGTTGCATCATTTTGTCTGACTAGGTGTCCTTCTATAATATTATGGGGTGGAGG
GGGGTGGTATGGAGCAAGGGGCAAGTTGGGAAGACAACCTGTAGGGCCTGCGGGGTCTATTGGGAACCAA
GCTGGAGTGCAGTGGCACAATCTTGGCTCACTGCAATCTCCGCCTCCTGGGTTCAAGCGATTCTCCTGCC
TCAGCCTCCCGAGTTGTTGGGATTCCAGGCATGCATGACCAGGCTCAGCTAATTTTTGTTTTTTTGGTAG
AGACGGGGTTTCACCATATTGGCCAGGCTGGTCTCCAACTCCTAATCTCAGGTGATCTACCCACCTTGGC
CTCCCAAATTGCTGGGATTACAGGCGTGAACCACTGCTCCCTTCCCTGTCCTTCTGATTTTGTAGGTAAC
CACGTGCGGACCGAGCGGCCGCAGGAACCCCTAGTGATGGAGTTGGCCACTCCCTCTCTGCGCGCTCGCT
CGCTCACTGAGGCCGGGCGACCAAAGGTCGCCCGACGCCCGGGCTTTGCCCGGGCGGCCTCAGTGAGCGA
GCGAGCGCGCAGCTGCCTGCAGGGGCGCCTGATGCGGTATTTTCTCCTTACGCATCTGTGCGGTATTTCA
CACCGCATA
[95 nt withheld, positions 710-804]
T
[46 nt withheld, positions 806-851]
C
[141 nt withheld, positions 853-993]
CCTTTGACGTTGGAGTCCACGTTCTTT
[37 nt withheld, positions 1021-1057]
ACTCTATCTCGGGCTATTCTTTTGATTTATAAGGGATTTTGCCGATTTCGGTCTATTGGTTAAAAAATGA
GCTGATTTAACAAAAATTTAACGCGAATTTTAACAAAATATTAACGTTTACAATTTTATGGTGCACTCTC
AGTACAATCTGCTCTGATGCCGCATAGTTAAGCCAGCCCCGACACCCGCCAACACCCGCTGACGCGCCCT
GACGGGCTTGTCTGCTCCCGGCATCCGCTTACAGACAAGCTGTGACCGTCTCCGGGAGCTGCATGTGTCA
GAGGTTTTCACCGTCATCACCGAAACGCGCGAGACGAAAGGGCCTCGTGATACGCCTATTTTTATAGGTT
AATGTCATGATAATAATGGTTTCTTAGACGTCAGGTGGCACTTTTCGGGGAAATGTGCGCGGAACCCCTA
TTTGTTTATTTTTCTAAATACATTCAAATATGTATCCGCTCATGAGACAATAACCCTGATAAATGCTTCA
ATAATATTGAAAAAGGAAGAGTATGAGTATTCAACATTTCCGTGTCGCCCTTATTCCCTTTTTTGCGGCA
TTTTGCCTTCCTGTTTTTGCTCACCCAGAAACGCTGGTGAAAGTAAAAGATGCTGAAGATCAGTTGGGTG
CACGAGTGGGTTACATCGAACTGGATCTCAACAGCGGTAAGATCCTTGAGAGTTTTCGCCCCGAAGAACG
TTTTCCAATGATGAGCACTTTTAAAGTTCTGCTATGTGGCGCGGTATTATCCCGTATTGACGCCGGGCAA
GAGCAACTCGGTCGCCGCATACACTATTCTCAGAATGACTTGGTTGAGTACTCACCAGTCACAGAAAAGC
ATCTTACGGATGGCATGACAGTAAGAGAATTATGCAGTGCTGCCATAACCATGAGTGATAACACTGCGGC
CAACTTACTTCTGACAACGATCGGAGGACCGAAGGAGCTAACCGCTTTTTTGCACAACATGGGGGATCAT
GTAACTCGCCTTGATCGTTGGGAACCGGAGCTGAATGAAGCCATACCAAACGACGAGCGTGACACCACGA
TGCCTGTAGCAATGGCAACAACGTTGCGCAAACTATTAACTGGCGAACTACTTACTCTAGCTTCCCGGCA
ACAATTAATAGACTGGATGGAGGCGGATAAAGTTGCAGGACCACTTCTGCGCTCGGCCCTTCCGGCTGGC
TGGTTTATTGCTGATAAATCTGGAGCCGGTGAGCGTGGGTCTCGCGGTATCATTGCAGCACTGGGGCCAG
ATGGTAAGCCCTCCCGTATCGTAGTTATCTACACGACGGGGAGTCAGGCAACTATGGATGAACGAAATAG
ACAGATCGCTGAGATAGGTGCCTCACTGATTAAGCATTGGTAACTGTCAGACCAAGTTTACTCATATATA
CTTTAGATTGATTTAAAACTTCATTTTTAATTTAAAAGGATCTAGGTGAAGATCCTTTTTGATAATCTCA
TGACCAAAATCCCTTAACGTGAGTTTTCGTTCCACTGAGCGTCAGACCCCGTAGAAAAGATCAAAGGATC
TTCTTGAGATCCTTTTTTTCTGCGCGTAATCTGCTGCTTGCAAACAAAAAAACCACCGCTACCAGCGGTG
GTTTGTTTGCCGGATCAAGAGCTACCAACTCTTTTTCCGAAGGTAACTGGCTTCAGCAGAGCGCAGATAC
CAAATACTGTTCTTCTAGTGTAGCCGTAGTTAGGCCACCACTTCAAGAACTCTGTAGCACCGCCTACATA
CCTCGCTCTGCTAATCCTGTTACCAGTGGCTGCTGCCAGTGGCGATAAGTCGTGTCTTACCGGGTTGGAC
TCAAGACGATAGTTACCGGATAAGGCGCAGCGGTCGGGCTGAACGGGGGGTTCGTGCACACAGCCCAGCT
TGGAGCGAACGACCTACACCGAACTGAGATACCTACAGCGTGAGCTATGAGAAAGCGCCACGCTTCCCGA
AGGGAGAAAGGCGGACAGGTATCCGGTAAGCGGCAGGGTCGGAACAGGAGAGCGCACGAGGGAGCTTCCA
GGGGGAAACGCCTGGTATCTTTATAGTCCTGTCGGGTTTCGCCACCTCTGACTTGAGCGTCGATTTTTGT
GATGCTCGTCAGGGGGGCGGAGCCTATGGAAAAACGCCAGCAACGCGGCCTTTTTACGGTTCCTGGCCTT
TTGCTGGCCTTTTGCTCACATGTCCTGCAGGCAGCTGCGCGCTCGCTCGCTCACTGAGGCCGCCCGGGCG
TCGGGCGACCTTTGGTCGCCCGGCCTCAGTGAGCGAGCGAGCGCGCAGAGAGGGAGTGGCCAACTCCATC
ACTAGGGGTTCCTGCGGCCGCACGCGTGTGTCTAGACTGCAGAGGGCCCTGCGTATGAGTGCAAGTGGGT
TTTAGGACCAGGATGAGGCGGGGTGGGGGTGCCTACCTGACGACCGACCCCGACCCACTGGACAAGCACC
CAACCCCCATTCCCCAAATTGCGCATCCCCTATCAGAGAGGGGGAGGGGAAACAGGATGCGGCGAGGCGC
GTGCGCACTGCCAGCTTCAGCACCGCGGACAGTGCCTTCGCCCCCGCCTGGCGGCGCGCGCCACCGCCGC
CTCAGCACTGAAGGCGCGCTGACGTCACTCGCCGGTCCCCCGCAAACTCCCCTTCCCGGCCACCTTGGTC
GCGTCCGCGCCGCCGCCGGCCCAGCCGGACCGCACCACGCGAGGCGCGAGATAGGGGGGCACGGGCGCGA
CCATCTGCGCTGCGGCGCCGGCGACTCAGCGCTGCCTCAGTCTGCGGTGGGCAGCGGAGGAGTCGTGTCG
TGCCTGAGAGCGCAGTCGAGAAGGTACCAGGGAGGATCCGCCACCATGACCTCCAGGGTGTACTCCAGAG
ACAGGACTCTCAAACCACGGAAGGCAGCCTCGGGAACCTTCTGGTGGCTAGGGAGCGGCTGGTACCAATT
TGTTACTTTGATTTCTTGGCTGAATGTCTTTCTTCTTACCAGGTGCCTTCGAAATATTTGCAAGGTTTTT
GTCTTGCTCCTCCCACTCCTACTTTTACTAGGTGCTGGTGTCTCCCTGTGGGGCCAGGGAAACTTCTTCT
CACTCCTACCAGTGCTGAACTGGACGGCCATGCAGCCAACACAGAGGGTGGACGATTCCAAGGGCATGCA
TAGACCTGGCCCTCTTCCCCCGAGCCCACCTCCAAAGGTTGATCACAAGGCTTCCCAGTGGCCTCAGGAG
AGTGACATGGGGCAGAAGGTAGCTTCTTTGAGTGCGCAGTGCCACAACCATGATGAGAGACTTGCAGAGC
TGACAGTCCTGCTTCAGAAACTACAGATACGGGTAGACCAAGTGGATGACGGCAGGGAAGGGCTGTCACT
GTGGGTCAAGAATGTGGTTGGACAGCACCTGCAGGAGATGGGCACCATAGAACCACCTGATGCTAAGACT
GACTTCATGACTTTCCACCATGACCATGAAGTGCGTCTCTCCAACTTGGAAGATGTTCTTAGAAAACTGA
CAGAAAAATCTGAGGCTATCCAGAAGGAGCTGGAAGAAACCAAGCTGAAAGCAGGCAGCAGGGATGAAGA
GCAGCCCCTCCTTGACCGTGTGCAGCACCTAGAACTGGAACTGAACCTGTTGAAGTCACAGCTGTCAGAC
TGGCAGCATCTGAAGACCAGCTGTGAGCAGGCTGGGGCCCGCATCCAGGAGACTGTGCAGCTCATGTTCT
CTGAGGATCAGCAGGGCGGTTCCCTCGAGTGGCTATTAGAGAAGCTGTCTTCTCGGTTCGTGAGCAAGGA
TGAGCTGCAGGTGCTCTTACATGACCTTGAGCTGAAACTGCTGCAGAATATCACACACCACATCACCGTG
ACAGGACAGGCCCCGACATCCGAGGCTATTGTGTCTGCCGTGAATCAGGCAGGGATTTCAGGAATCACAG
AAGCGCAAGCACATATCATTGTGAACAATGCTCTGAAGCTGTACTCCCAAGACAAGACGGGGATGGTGGA
CTTTGCTCTGGAGTCTGGAGGTGGCAGCATCCTAAGCACTCGGTGCTCTGAGACCTATGAGACCAAGACG
GCACTGCTGAGCCTGTTTGGGGTCCCACTGTGGTACTTCTCACAGTCACCTCGAGTGGTGATCCAGCCCG
ACATCTACCCAGGGAATTGCTGGGCGTTCAAAGGTTCCCAGGGGTACCTGGTGGTGCGGTTGTCCATGAA
GATCTACCCAACCACATTCACCATGGAACACATTCCAAAGACACTATCACCCACTGGTAACATCTCCAGT
GCCCCCAAAGACTTTGCAGTCTATGGACTGGAAACGGAGTATCAAGAAGAGGGGCAGCCTCTGGGACGGT
TCACCTATGACCAGGAAGGAGACTCACTCCAGATGTTCCACACACTGGAAAGACCTGACCAAGCCTTCCA
GATAGTAGAGCTCCGGGTCCTGTCCAACTGGGGCCACCCTGAGTACACTTGCCTCTACCGGTTCCGAGTC
CACGGAGAGCCCATCCAGATGAGCAAAGGAGAAGAACTTTTCACTGGAGTTGTCCCAATTCTTGTTGAAT
TAGATGGTGATGTTAATGGGCACAAATTTTCTGTCCGTGGAGAGGGTGAAGGTGATGCTACAAACGGAAA
ACTCACCCTTAAATTTATTTGCACTACTGGAAAACTACCTGTTCCATGGCCAACACTTGTCACTACTCTG
ACCTATGGTGTTCAATGCTTTTCCCGTTATCCGGATCACATGAAACGGCATGACTTTTTCAAGAGTGCCA
TGCCCGAAGGTTATGTACAGGAACGCACTATATCTTTCAAAGATGACGGGACCTACAAGACGCGTGCTGA
AGTCAAGTTTGAAGGTGATACCCTTGTTAATCGTATCGAGTTAAAAGGTATTGATTTTAAAGAAGATGGA
AACATTCTCGGACACAAACTCGAGTACAACTTTAACTCACACAATGTATACATCACGGCAGACAAACAAA
AGAATGGAATCAAAGCTAACTTCAAAATTCGCCACAACGTTGAAGATGGTTCCGTTCAACTAGCAGACCA
TTATCAACAAAATACTCCAATTGGCGATGGCCCTGTCCTTTTACCAGACAACCATTACCTGTCGACACAA
TCTGTCCTTTCGAAAGATCCCAACGAAAAGCGTGACCACATGGTCCTTCTTGAGTTTGTAACTGCTGCTG
GGATTACACATGGCATGGATGAGCTCTACAAATAAAAGCTTCTAGGAAGCTTATCGATAATCAACCTCTG
GATTACAAAATTTGTGAAAGATTGACTGGTATTCTTAACTATGTTGCTCCTTTTACGCTATGTGGATACG
CTGCTTTAATGCCTTTGTATCATGCTATTGCTTCCCGTATGGCTTTCATTTTCTCCTCCTTGTATAAATC
CTGGTTGCTGTCTCTTTATGAGGAGTTGTGGCCCGTTGTCAGGCAACGTGGCGTGGTGTGCACTGTGTTT
GCTGACGCAACCCCCACTGGTTGGGGCATTGCCACCACCTGTCAGCTCCTTTCCGGGACTTTCGCTTTCC
CCCTCCCTATTGCCACGGCGGAACTCATCGCCGCCTGCCTTGCCCGCTGCTGGACAGGGGCTCGGCTGTT
GGGCACTGACAATTCCGTGGTGTTGTCGGGGAAATCATCGTCCTTTCCTTGGCTGCTCGCCTATGTTGCC
ACCTGGATTCTGCGCGGGACGTCCTTCTGCTACGTCCCTTCGGCCCTCAATCCAGCGGACCTTCCTTCCC
GCGGCCTGCTGCCGGCTCTGCGGCCTCTTCCGCGTCTTCGCCTTCGCCCTCAGACGAGTCGGATCTCCCT
TTGGGCCGCCTCCCCGCATCGATACCGAGCGCTGCTCGAGAGATCTACGGGT
Features (pLannotate 1.2.2; 15 found; start..end, strand, type, name):
    513..653     +  repeat_region  AAV2 ITR: inverted terminal repeat of adeno-associated virus serotype 2 inverted
    658..709     -  misc_feature   bom (fragment): basis of mobility region from pBR322
    728..1183    +  rep_origin     f1 ori (sequence partly withheld): f1 bacteriophage origin of replication; arrow indicates direction of (+) strand synthesis
   1184..1233    -  misc_feature   bom (fragment): basis of mobility region from pBR322
   1335..1370    -  CDS            rop (fragment): Rop protein, which maintains plasmids at low copy number; rop
   1465..1569    +  promoter       AmpR promoter: bla
   1570..2430    +  CDS            AmpR: β-lactamase; bla; confers resistance to ampicillin, carbenicillin, and related antibiotics
   2601..3189    +  rep_origin     ori: high-copy-number ColE1/pMB1/pBR322/pUC origin of replication
   3262..3289    +  repeat_region  AAV2 ITR (fragment): inverted terminal repeat of adeno-associated virus serotype 2 inverted
   3318..3345    +  repeat_region  AAV2 ITR (fragment): inverted terminal repeat of adeno-associated virus serotype 2 inverted
   3425..3872    +  promoter       hSyn promoter: human synapsin I promoter; confers neuron-specific expression (Kügler et al., 2003)
   3942..5555    +  CDS            Sun1 (fragment): SUN1_MOUSE - Also known as Unc84a. Experimental evidence at protein level: Swiss-Prot protein existence level 1. Isoform 5 may be involved in nuclear remodeling during sperm head formation in spermatogenenis. A probable SUN1 isoform 5:SYNE3 LINC complex may tether spermatid nuclei to anterior cytoskeletal structures such as actin filaments present at membraneous junctions of spermatids and Sertoli cells. From Mus musculus (Mouse).
   5556..6269    +  CDS            Superfolder GFP: Superfolder GFP is a basic (constitutively fluorescent) green fluorescent protein published in 2005, derived from Aequorea victoria. It is reported to be a very rapidly-maturing weak dimer.
   6296..6884    +  misc_feature   WPRE: woodchuck hepatitis virus posttranscriptional regulatory element
   6916..473     +  polyA_signal   hGH poly(A) signal (across the origin): human growth hormone polyadenylation signal
