[The description below was written by a language model from this plasmid's Addgene catalogue record and pLannotate feature annotations shown in this document.]
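Description:
pAAV-Hsyn-Sun1sfGFP is an adeno-associated virus transfer plasmid, derived from a pAAV-Hsyn-DIO-tdTomato backbone, that carries an AAV2 ITR-flanked expression cassette for packaging into recombinant AAV particles. In bacteria it is maintained by a high-copy ColE1/pUC-type origin and selected with ampicillin through the bla (β-lactamase) gene and its promoter. An f1 phage origin and short remnants of the pBR322 bom and rop regions also lie in the backbone. One ITR is annotated in full, while the other is detected only as two short fragments. This is common for automated annotation of these repeat-rich, recombination-prone elements, and the record specifies a recombination-deficient stable propagation strain.

The payload is a fusion of mouse Sun1, an inner nuclear membrane protein of the LINC complex, to superfolder GFP at its C-terminus. The catalogue gives the insert as 2,367 bp. The feature table annotates the Sun1 portion as a fragment of the protein, directly followed in frame by sfGFP. Expression is driven by the human synapsin I promoter, which restricts transcription largely to neurons. A WPRE downstream of the coding sequence enhances transcript stability and expression, and a human growth hormone polyadenylation signal terminates the transcript. Although the parental backbone was a Cre-dependent DIO design, no lox sites are annotated here and the coding sequence lies in the sense orientation relative to the promoter, so expression appears to be constitutive in transduced neurons. Because Sun1 anchors the fluorescent tag to the nuclear envelope, the construct labels neuronal nuclei. Such labelling is generally useful for identifying, counting or isolating nuclei, but the record states only expression of the fusion protein as the purpose.
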