Addgene plasmid #222510: pAAV-Hsyn-Sun1sfGFP
Purpose: AAV packaging construct for expression Sun1-sfGFP fusion Protein under the human synapsin 1 gene promoter
Depositing lab: Sarkis Mazmanian. Depositing organization: California Institute of Technology.
Backbone
  Vector backbone: pAAV-Hsyn-Dio-TdTomato
  Vector type: AAV
Growth in bacteria
  Bacterial resistance: Ampicillin, 100 μg/mL
  Growth temperature: 30°C
  Growth strain: NEB Stable
  Copy number: High Copy
Gene/Insert
  Gene/Insert name: Sun1-sfGFP (alt name: Sun1-Super folding GFP fusion protein)
  Species: M. musculus (mouse)
  Insert size (bp): 2367
  Entrez Gene: Sun1 (a.k.a. 4632417G13Rik, 5730434D03Rik, Unc84a, mKIAA0810)
Terms and licenses: Academic/Nonprofit Terms; Industry Terms: Not Available to Industry
How to cite: pAAV-Hsyn-Sun1sfGFP was a gift from Sarkis Mazmanian (Addgene plasmid # 222510 ; http://n2t.net/addgene:222510 ; RRID:Addgene_222510)
